Addgene plasmid #140539: pMK265 (RAD21-mAC Hygro)
Purpose: RAD21 tagging with mAID-Clover
Depositing lab: Masato Kanemaki. Depositing organization: National Institute of Genetics. Publication: The auxin-inducible degron 2 technology provides sharp degradation control in yeast, mammalian cells, and mice. Yesbolatova A, Saito Y, Kitamoto N, Makino-Itou H, Ajima R, Nakano R, Nakaoka H, Fukui K, Gamo K, Tominari Y, Takeuchi H, Saga Y, Hayashi KI, Kanemaki MT. Nat Commun. 2020 Nov 11;11(1):5701. doi: 10.1038/s41467-020-19532-z. PubMed 33177522.
Backbone
  Vector backbone: pCR-Blunt II-TOPO
  Vector type: Mammalian Expression, CRISPR
  Selectable markers: Hygromycin
Growth in bacteria
  Bacterial resistance: Kanamycin, 50 μg/mL
  Growth temperature: 37°C
  Growth strain: DH5alpha
  Copy number: High Copy
Gene/Insert
  Gene/Insert name: RAD21 (alt name: MGS; HR21; MCD1; NXP1; SCC1; CDLS4; hHR21; HRAD21)
  Species: H. sapiens (human)
  Entrez Gene: RAD21 (a.k.a. CDLS4, HR21, HRAD21, MCD1, MGS, NXP1, SCC1, hHR21)
Terms and licenses: Academic/Nonprofit Terms; Industry Terms: Not Available to Industry
How to cite: pMK265 (RAD21-mAC Hygro) was a gift from Masato Kanemaki (Addgene plasmid # 140539 ; http://n2t.net/addgene:140539 ; RRID:Addgene_140539)
