[The description below was written by a language model from this plasmid's Addgene catalogue record and pLannotate feature annotations shown in this document.]
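Description:
pMK265 (RAD21-mAC Hygro) is a donor (homology-directed repair template) plasmid for CRISPR-assisted tagging of the endogenous human RAD21 gene with a mini-AID degron fused to the green fluorescent protein Clover. It is built in the pCR-Blunt II-TOPO cloning backbone. A high-copy ColE1/pUC-type origin replicates it in E. coli, and the Tn5 NeoR/KanR gene provides kanamycin selection. The backbone also retains a BleoR (Zeocin) gene, lac regulatory elements, lacZα and ccdB fragments, and SP6, T7 and T3 phage promoters flanking the cloning region.

The annotated payload begins with a fragment of the RAD21 coding sequence, which presumably forms part of the upstream homology arm. It is followed on the same strand by mini-AID (the minimal auxin-responsive degron from Arabidopsis IAA17), mClover3 and an SV40 poly(A) signal. No promoter lies upstream of this fusion, consistent with a design in which the tagged protein is expressed from the native RAD21 locus after integration. Next comes a loxP-flanked selection cassette in which the mouse PGK promoter drives a hygromycin resistance gene with a PGK poly(A) signal. This cassette allows edited mammalian cells to be selected, and the loxP sites would in principle allow Cre-mediated removal of the marker. The unannotated stretch after the second loxP site may contain the downstream homology arm, although the feature table does not identify it. The record does not include a guide RNA or Cas9 component, so these must come from elsewhere.

Cells carrying the RAD21-mAID-Clover allele and expressing a TIR1 auxin receptor can be depleted of the cohesin subunit RAD21 rapidly by adding auxin, with fluorescence reporting protein level and localisation. The plasmid was deposited in connection with the auxin-inducible degron 2 system.
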