Features (pLannotate 1.2.2; 25 found; start..end, strand, type, name):
      2..94      +  CDS            lacI (fragment): lac repressor; lacI; The lac repressor binds to the lac operator to inhibit transcription in E. coli. This inhibition can be relieved by adding lactose or isopropyl-β-D-thiogalactopyranoside (IPTG).
    107..128     +  protein_bind   CAP binding site: CAP binding activates transcription in the presence of cAMP. E. coli catabolite activator protein
    143..173     +  promoter       lac promoter: promoter for the E. coli lac operon
    181..197     +  protein_bind   lac operator: The lac repressor binds to the lac operator to inhibit transcription in E. coli. This inhibition can be relieved by adding lactose or isopropyl-β-D-thiogalactopyranoside (IPTG). lac repressor encoded by lacI
    239..257     +  promoter       SP6 promoter: promoter for bacteriophage SP6 RNA polymerase
    322..516     +  CDS            RAD21 (fragment): RAD21_HUMAN - Also known as HR21 From Homo sapiens (Human).
    535..738     +  CDS            mini-AID: minimal degron from the auxin-responsive IAA17 protein of Arabidopsis thaliana (Kubota et al., 2013) acts as an auxin-inducible degron (AID) in the presence of TIR1
    745..1464    +  CDS            mClover3: bright green-yellow fluorescent protein derived from mClover2, with improved photostability (Bajar et al., 2003) mammalian codon-optimized
   1475..1559    +  CDS            large T antigen (fragment): large T antigen from SV40 (simian virus 40)
   1582..1703    +  polyA_signal   SV40 poly(A) signal: SV40 polyadenylation signal
   1734..1767    -  protein_bind   loxP: Cre-mediated recombination occurs in the 8-bp core sequence (GCATACAT). Cre recombinase
   1828..2327    +  promoter       PGK promoter: mouse phosphoglycerate kinase 1 promoter
   2387..3407    +  CDS            HygR (fragment): aminoglycoside phosphotransferase from E. coli; aph(4)-Ia; confers resistance to hygromycin
   3491..3943    +  polyA_signal   PGK poly(A) signal: mouse phosphoglycerate kinase 1 polyadenylation signal
   3970..4003    -  protein_bind   loxP: Cre-mediated recombination occurs in the 8-bp core sequence (GCATACAT). Cre recombinase
   4052..4070    -  promoter       T3 promoter: promoter for bacteriophage T3 RNA polymerase
   4322..4340    -  promoter       T7 promoter: promoter for bacteriophage T7 RNA polymerase
   4343..4490    +  CDS            lacZα (fragment): LacZα fragment of β-galactosidase; lacZ fragment
   4500..4803    +  CDS            ccdB (fragment): CcdB, a bacterial toxin that poisons DNA gyrase; ccdB; Plasmids containing the ccdB gene cannot be propagated in standard E. coli strains.
   4851..5120    +  CDS            tnpA (fragment): TN5P_ECOLX - Also known as tnp. Experimental evidence at protein level: Swiss-Prot protein existence level 1. Mediates transposition of transposon Tn5 by a 'cut and paste' mechanism. First, the monomeric transposase binds the 19 bp inverted DNA repeats flanking the transposon. Then, dimerization of the DNA- bound transposase creates a synaptic DNA complex. After nicking of the first DNA strand, excision of the transposon proceeds through a series of intermediates. The transposase then mediates the insertion of the transposon at a new site by strand transfer. The activity of the wild- type tran
   5152..5946    +  CDS            NeoR/KanR: aminoglycoside phosphotransferase from Tn5; aph(3')-II (or nptII); confers resistance to neomycin, kanamycin, and G418 (Geneticin®)
   5967..6017    -  misc_feature   bom (fragment): basis of mobility region from pBR322
   6044..6132    +  promoter       AmpR promoter (fragment): bla
   6152..6526    +  CDS            BleoR: antibiotic-binding protein; Sh ble from Streptoalloteichus hindustanus; confers resistance to bleomycin, phleomycin, and Zeocin™
   6664..7252    +  rep_origin     ori: high-copy-number ColE1/pMB1/pBR322/pUC origin of replication
>Addgene plasmid #140539 | pMK265 (RAD21-mAC Hygro) | addgene full sequence | sequence record 296226 | Addgene NGS Result
AGCGCCCAATACGCAAACCGCCTCTCCCCGCGCGTTGGCCGATTCATTAATGCAGCTGGCACGACAGGTT
TCCCGACTGGAAAGCGGGCAGTGAGCGCAACGCAATTAATGTGAGTTAGCTCACTCATTAGGCACCCCAG
GCTTTACACTTTATGCTTCCGGCTCGTATGTTGTGTGGAATTGTGAGCGGATAACAATTTCACACAGGAA
ACAGCTATGACCATGATTACGCCAAGCTATTTAGGTGACACTATAGAATACTCAAGCTATGCATCAAGCT
TGGTACCGAGCTCGGATCCACTAGTAACGGCCGCCAGTGTGCTGGAATTCGCCCTTGCTAAAACTGGAGC
TGAATCTATCAGTTTGCTTGAGTTATGTCGAAATACGAACAGAAAACAAGCTGCCGCAAAGTTCTACAGC
TTCTTGGTTCTTAAAAAGCAGCAAGCTATTGAGCTGACACAGGAAGAACCGTACAGTGACATCATCGCAA
CACCTGGACCAAGGTTCCATATTATAGGATCCGGTGCAGGCGCCAAGGAGAAGAGTGCTTGTCCTAAAGA
TCCAGCCAAACCTCCGGCCAAGGCACAAGTTGTGGGATGGCCACCGGTGAGATCATACCGGAAGAACGTG
ATGGTTTCCTGCCAAAAATCAAGCGGTGGCCCGGAGGCGGCGGCGTTCGTGAAGGTATCAATGGACGGAG
CACCGTACTTGAGGAAAATCGATTTGAGGATGTATAAAGCTAGCATGGTGAGCAAGGGCGAGGAGCTGTT
CACCGGGGTGGTGCCCATCCTGGTCGAGCTGGACGGCGACGTAAACGGCCACAAGTTCAGCGTCCGCGGC
GAGGGCGAGGGCGATGCCACCAACGGCAAGCTGACCCTGAAGTTCATCTGCACCACCGGCAAGCTGCCCG
TGCCCTGGCCCACCCTCGTGACCACCTTCGGCTACGGCGTGGCCTGCTTCAGCCGCTACCCCGACCACAT
GAAGCAGCACGACTTCTTCAAGTCCGCCATGCCCGAAGGCTACGTCCAGGAGCGCACCATCTCTTTCAAG
GACGACGGTACCTACAAGACCCGCGCCGAGGTGAAGTTCGAGGGCGACACCCTGGTGAACCGCATCGAGC
TGAAGGGCATCGACTTCAAGGAGGACGGCAACATCCTGGGGCACAAGCTGGAGTACAACTTCAACAGCCA
CAACGTCTATATCACGGCCGACAAGCAGAAGAACGGCATCAAGGCTAACTTCAAGATCCGCCACAACGTT
GAGGACGGCAGCGTGCAGCTCGCCGACCACTACCAGCAGAACACCCCCATCGGCGACGGCCCCGTGCTGC
TGCCCGACAACCACTACCTGAGCCATCAGTCCAAGCTGAGCAAAGACCCCAACGAGAAGCGCGATCACAT
GGTCCTGCTGGAGTTCGTGACCGCCGCCGGGATTACACATGGCATGGACGAGCTGTACAAGTAATCTAGA
TAACTGATCATAATCAGCCATACCACATTTGTAGAGGTTTTACTTGCTTTAAAAAACCTCCCACACCTCC
CCCTGAACCTGAAACATAAAATGAATGCAATTGTTGTTGTTAACTTGTTTATTGCAGCTTATAATGGTTA
CAAATAAAGCAATAGCATCACAAATTTCACAAATAAAGCATTTTTTTCACTGCATTCTAGTTGTGGTTTG
TCCAAACTCATCAATGTATCTTAACGCGTCGATCATATTCAATAACCCTTAATATAACTTCGTATAATGT
ATGCTATACGAAGTTATTAGGTCTGAAGAGGAGTTTACGTCCAGCCAAGCTTAGGATCTCGACCTCGAAA
TTCTACCGGGTAGGGGAGGCGCTTTTCCCAAGGCAGTCTGGAGCATGCGCTTTAGCAGCCCCGCTGGGCA
CTTGGCGCTACACAAGTGGCCTCTGGCCTCGCACACATTCCACATCCACCGGTAGGCGCCAACCGACTCC
GTTCTTTGGTGGCCCCTTCGCGCCACCTTCTACTCCTCCCCTAGTCAGGAAGTTCCCCCCCGCCCCGCAG
CTCGCGTCGTGCAGGACGTGACAAATGGAAGTAGCACGTCTCACTAGTCTCGTGCAGATGGACAGCACCG
CTGAGCAATGGAAGCGGGTAGGCCTTTGGGGCAGCGGCCAATAGCAGCTTTGCTCCTTCGCTTTCTGGGC
TCAGAGGCTGGGAAGGGGTGGGTCCGGGGGCGGGCTCAGGGGCGGGCTCAGGGGCGGGGCGGGCGCCCGA
AGGTCCTCCGGAGGCCCGGCATTCTGCACGCTTCAAAAGCGCACGTCTGCCGCGCTGTTCTCCTCTTCCT
CATCTCCGGGCCTTTCGACCTGCATCCATCTAGATCTCGAGCAGCTGAAGCTTACCGCTAGCATGGATAG
ATCCGGAAAGCCTGAACTCACCGCGACGTCTGTCGAGAAGTTTCTGATCGAAAAGTTCGACAGCGTCTCC
GACCTGATGCAGCTCTCGGAGGGCGAAGAATCTCGTGCTTTCAGCTTCGATGTAGGAGGGCGTGGATATG
TCCTGCGGGTAAATAGCTGCGCCGATGGTTTCTACAAAGATCGTTATGTTTATCGGCACTTTGCATCGGC
CGCGCTCCCGATTCCGGAAGTGCTTGACATTGGGGAATTCAGCGAGAGCCTGACCTATTGCATCTCCCGC
CGTGCACAGGGTGTCACGTTGCAAGACCTGCCTGAAACCGAACTGCCCGCTGTTCTGCAGCCGGTCGCGG
AGGCCATGGATGCGATCGCTGCGGCCGATCTTAGCCAGACGAGCGGGTTCGGCCCATTCGGACCGCAAGG
AATCGGTCAATACACTACATGGCGTGATTTCATATGCGCGATTGCTGATCCCCATGTGTATCACTGGCAA
ACTGTGATGGACGACACCGTCAGTGCGTCCGTCGCGCAGGCTCTCGATGAGCTGATGCTTTGGGCCGAGG
ACTGCCCCGAAGTCCGGCACCTCGTGCACGCGGATTTCGGCTCCAACAATGTCCTGACGGACAATGGCCG
CATAACAGCGGTCATTGACTGGAGCGAGGCGATGTTCGGGGATTCCCAATACGAGGTCGCCAACATCTTC
TTCTGGAGGCCGTGGTTGGCTTGTATGGAGCAGCAGACGCGCTACTTCGAGCGGAGGCATCCGGAGCTTG
CAGGATCGCCGCGGCTCCGGGCGTATATGCTCCGCATTGGTCTTGACCAACTCTATCAGAGCTTGGTTGA
CGGCAATTTCGATGATGCAGCTTGGGCGCAGGGTCGATGCGACGCAATCGTCCGATCCGGAGCCGGGACT
GTCGGGCGTACACAAATCGCCCGCAGAAGCGCGGCCGTCTGGACCGATGGCTGTGTAGAAGTACTCGCCG
ATAGTGGAAACCGACGCCCCAGCACTCGTCCGAGGGCAAAGGAATAGGCTAGCCGCCCGCCCCACGACCC
GCAGCGCCCGACCGAAAGGAGCGCACGACCCCATGCATCGATGATATCAGATCCCCGGGATGCAGAAATT
GATGATCTATTAAACAATAAAGATGTCCACTAAAATGGAAGTTTTTCCTGTCATACTTTGTTAAGAAGGG
TGAGAACAGAGTACCTACATTTTGAATGGAAGGATTGGAGCTACGGGGGTGGGGGTGGGGTGGGATTAGA
TAAATGCCTGCTCTTTACTGAAGGCTCTTTACTATTGCTTTATGATAATGTTTCATAGTTGGATATCATA
ATTTAAACAAGCAAAACCAAATTAAGGGCCAGCTCATTCCTCCCACTCATGATCTATAGATCTATAGATC
TCTCGTGGGATCATTGTTTTTCTCTTGATTCCCACTTTGTGGTTCTAAGTACTGTGGTTTCCAAATGTGT
CAGTTTCATAGCCTGAAGAACGAGATCAGCAGCCTCTGTTCCACATACACTTCATTCTCAGTATTGTTTT
GCCAAGTTCTAATTCCATCAGAAGCTGGTCGAGATCCGGAACCCTTAATATAACTTCGTATAATGTATGC
TATACGAAGTTATTAGGTCCCTCGAAGAGGTTCACTAGGATCCGGTACCCAGCTTTTGTTCCCTTTAGTG
AGGGTTAATTGCGCGCAGCTAGAAGCATTATAGCTAGTGTTTGATTCACTAGTGCTTACAAATTGCCCCC
ATGTGTAGGGGACACAGAACCCTTTGAGAAAACTTAGATTTTTGTCTGTACAAAGTCTTTGCCTTTTTCC
TTCTTCATTTTTTTCCAGTACATTAAATTTGTCAATTTCATCTTTGAGGGAAAGGGCGAATTCTGCAGAT
ATCCATCACACTGGCGGCCGCTCGAGCATGCATCTAGAGGGCCCAATTCGCCCTATAGTGAGTCGTATTA
CAATTCACTGGCCGTCGTTTTACAACGTCGTGACTGGGAAAACCCTGGCGTTACCCAACTTAATCGCCTT
GCAGCACATCCCCCTTTCGCCAGCTGGCGTAATAGCGAAGAGGCCCGCACCGATCGCCCTTCCCAACAGT
TGCGCAGCCTATACGTACGGCAGTTTAAGGTTTACACCTATAAAAGAGAGAGCCGTTATCGTCTGTTTGT
GGATGTACAGAGTGATATTATTGACACGCCGGGGCGACGGATGGTGATCCCCCTGGCCAGTGCACGTCTG
CTGTCAGATAAAGTCTCCCGTGAACTTTACCCGGTGGTGCATATCGGGGATGAAAGCTGGCGCATGATGA
CCACCGATATGGCCAGTGTGCCGGTCTCCGTTATCGGGGAAGAAGTGGCTGATCTCAGCCACCGCGAAAA
TGACATCAAAAACGCCATTAACCTGATGTTCTGGGGAATATAAATGTCAGGCATGAGATTATCAAAAAGG
ATCTTCACCTAGATCCTTTTCACGTAGAAAGCCAGTCCGCAGAAACGGTGCTGACCCCGGATGAATGTCA
GCTACTGGGCTATCTGGACAAGGGAAAACGCAAGCGCAAAGAGAAAGCAGGTAGCTTGCAGTGGGCTTAC
ATGGCGATAGCTAGACTGGGCGGTTTTATGGACAGCAAGCGAACCGGAATTGCCAGCTGGGGCGCCCTCT
GGTAAGGTTGGGAAGCCCTGCAAAGTAAACTGGATGGCTTTCTTGCCGCCAAGGATCTGATGGCGCAGGG
GATCAAGCTCTGATCAAGAGACAGGATGAGGATCGTTTCGCATGATTGAACAAGATGGATTGCACGCAGG
TTCTCCGGCCGCTTGGGTGGAGAGGCTATTCGGCTATGACTGGGCACAACAGACAATCGGCTGCTCTGAT
GCCGCCGTGTTCCGGCTGTCAGCGCAGGGGCGCCCGGTTCTTTTTGTCAAGACCGACCTGTCCGGTGCCC
TGAATGAACTGCAAGACGAGGCAGCGCGGCTATCGTGGCTGGCCACGACGGGCGTTCCTTGCGCAGCTGT
GCTCGACGTTGTCACTGAAGCGGGAAGGGACTGGCTGCTATTGGGCGAAGTGCCGGGGCAGGATCTCCTG
TCATCTCACCTTGCTCCTGCCGAGAAAGTATCCATCATGGCTGATGCAATGCGGCGGCTGCATACGCTTG
ATCCGGCTACCTGCCCATTCGACCACCAAGCGAAACATCGCATCGAGCGAGCACGTACTCGGATGGAAGC
CGGTCTTGTCGATCAGGATGATCTGGACGAAGAGCATCAGGGGCTCGCGCCAGCCGAACTGTTCGCCAGG
CTCAAGGCGAGCATGCCCGACGGCGAGGATCTCGTCGTGACCCATGGCGATGCCTGCTTGCCGAATATCA
TGGTGGAAAATGGCCGCTTTTCTGGATTCATCGACTGTGGCCGGCTGGGTGTGGCGGACCGCTATCAGGA
CATAGCGTTGGCTACCCGTGATATTGCTGAAGAGCTTGGCGGCGAATGGGCTGACCGCTTCCTCGTGCTT
TACGGTATCGCCGCTCCCGATTCGCAGCGCATCGCCTTCTATCGCCTTCTTGACGAGTTCTTCTGAATTA
TTAACGCTTACAATTTCCTGATGCGGTATTTTCTCCTTACGCATCTGTGCGGTATTTCACACCGCATCAG
GTGGCACTTTTCGGGGAAATGTGCGCGGAACCCCTATTTGTTTATTTTTCTAAATACATTCAAATATGTA
TCCGCTCATGAGACAATAACCCTGATAAATGCTTCAATAATAGCACGTGAGGAGGGCCACCATGGCCAAG
TTGACCAGTGCCGTTCCGGTGCTCACCGCGCGCGACGTCGCCGGAGCGGTCGAGTTCTGGACCGACCGGC
TCGGGTTCTCCCGGGACTTCGTGGAGGACGACTTCGCCGGTGTGGTCCGGGACGACGTGACCCTGTTCAT
CAGCGCGGTCCAGGACCAGGTGGTGCCGGACAACACCCTGGCCTGGGTGTGGGTGCGCGGCCTGGACGAG
CTGTACGCCGAGTGGTCGGAGGTCGTGTCCACGAACTTCCGGGACGCCTCCGGGCCGGCCATGACCGAGA
TCGGCGAGCAGCCGTGGGGGCGGGAGTTCGCCCTGCGCGACCCGGCCGGCAACTGCGTGCACTTCGTGGC
CGAGGAGCAGGACTGACACGTGCTAAAACTTCATTTTTAATTTAAAAGGATCTAGGTGAAGATCCTTTTT
GATAATCTCATGACCAAAATCCCTTAACGTGAGTTTTCGTTCCACTGAGCGTCAGACCCCGTAGAAAAGA
TCAAAGGATCTTCTTGAGATCCTTTTTTTCTGCGCGTAATCTGCTGCTTGCAAACAAAAAAACCACCGCT
ACCAGCGGTGGTTTGTTTGCCGGATCAAGAGCTACCAACTCTTTTTCCGAAGGTAACTGGCTTCAGCAGA
GCGCAGATACCAAATACTGTTCTTCTAGTGTAGCCGTAGTTAGGCCACCACTTCAAGAACTCTGTAGCAC
CGCCTACATACCTCGCTCTGCTAATCCTGTTACCAGTGGCTGCTGCCAGTGGCGATAAGTCGTGTCTTAC
CGGGTTGGACTCAAGACGATAGTTACCGGATAAGGCGCAGCGGTCGGGCTGAACGGGGGGTTCGTGCACA
CAGCCCAGCTTGGAGCGAACGACCTACACCGAACTGAGATACCTACAGCGTGAGCTATGAGAAAGCGCCA
CGCTTCCCGAAGGGAGAAAGGCGGACAGGTATCCGGTAAGCGGCAGGGTCGGAACAGGAGAGCGCACGAG
GGAGCTTCCAGGGGGAAACGCCTGGTATCTTTATAGTCCTGTCGGGTTTCGCCACCTCTGACTTGAGCGT
CGATTTTTGTGATGCTCGTCAGGGGGGCGGAGCCTATGGAAAAACGCCAGCAACGCGGCCTTTTTACGGT
TCCTGGCCTTTTGCTGGCCTTTTGCTCACATGTTCTTTCCTGCGTTATCCCCTGATTCTGTGGATAACCG
TATTACCGCCTTTGAGTGAGCTGATACCGCTCGCCGCAGCCGAACGACCGAGCGCAGCGAGTCAGTGAGC
GAGGAAGCGGAAG
